Addgene plasmid #197524: pEPSW0CM0032
Purpose: Phytobricks Level 0 part
Depositing lab: Nicola Patron. Depositing organization: Earlham Institute. Publication: Tuning Plant Promoters Using a Simple Split Luciferase Method to Assess Transcription Factor-DNA Interactions. Cai YM, Witham S, Patron NJ. ACS Synth Biol. 2023 Nov 17;12(11):3482-3486. doi: 10.1021/acssynbio.3c00094. Epub 2023 Oct 19. PubMed 37856867.
Backbone
  Vector backbone: pUAP4
  Vector type: Synthetic Biology
Growth in bacteria
  Bacterial resistance: Chloramphenicol, 25 μg/mL
  Growth temperature: 37°C
  Growth strain: DH5alpha
  Copy number: High Copy
Gene/Insert
  Gene/Insert name: AtARF18
  Species: A. thaliana (mustard weed)
  Cloning method: Restriction Enzyme; 5′ cloning site SapI (destroyed during cloning); 3′ cloning site SapI (destroyed during cloning)
Terms and licenses: Academic/Nonprofit Terms; Industry Terms: Not Available to Industry
Depositor comments: Please visit https://doi.org/10.1101/2023.02.13.528283 for bioRxiv preprint.
How to cite: pEPSW0CM0032 was a gift from Nicola Patron (Addgene plasmid # 197524 ; http://n2t.net/addgene:197524 ; RRID:Addgene_197524)
