[The description below was written by a language model from this plasmid's Addgene catalogue record and pLannotate feature annotations shown in this document.]
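Description:
pEPSW0CM0032 is a Phytobricks Level 0 part plasmid, a small (about 3.9 kb) synthetic-biology cloning vector built on the pUAP4 universal acceptor backbone and maintained in E. coli. It replicates from a high-copy ColE1/pUC-type origin and is selected with chloramphenicol through a cat (chloramphenicol acetyltransferase) gene driven by its native cat promoter and followed by the phage lambda t0 terminator. Additional bacterial terminators, including a his operon terminator and a putative terminator just upstream of the insert, flank the cloning position and insulate the part from read-through transcription originating in the backbone.

The payload is the coding sequence of AtARF18, the Arabidopsis thaliana auxin response factor 18, annotated as a single roughly 1.8 kb CDS. ARFs are transcription factors that bind the TGTCTC motif in auxin-responsive promoter elements and can act as activators or repressors, with their activity modulated by heterodimerisation with Aux/IAA proteins. The insert was introduced via SapI sites that were destroyed in the process. No promoter, plant terminator, tag or reporter is annotated around the coding sequence, so the plasmid is not itself an expression construct. This fits its role as a standardised basic part, intended to be released and combined with other Level 0 parts in Type IIS (Golden Gate-style) assembly to build plant transcription units; the record does not specify the release enzyme or the fusion overhangs that define the part type. The associated work concerns tuning plant promoters with a split-luciferase method for assessing transcription factor–DNA interactions, which suggests this part supplies ARF18 as a candidate transcription factor for such assays.
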