Features (pLannotate 1.2.2; 7 found; start..end, strand, type, name):
      9..66      +  terminator     his operon terminator: This putative transcriptin terminator from the E. coli his operon has a 2-bp deletion introduced during synthesis. Its efficiency has not been determined.
    261..849     -  rep_origin     ori: high-copy-number ColE1/pMB1/pBR322/pUC origin of replication
   1032..1126    -  terminator     lambda t0 terminator: transcription terminator from phage lambda
   1150..1806    -  CDS            cat: CAT_ECOLX - Experimental evidence at protein level: Swiss-Prot protein existence level 1. This enzyme is an effector of chloramphenicol resistance in bacteria. From Escherichia coli. This protein is used as a marker in many commonly used cloning vectors, such as pACYC184.
   1807..1904    -  promoter       cat promoter: promoter of the E. coli cat gene encoding chloramphenicol acetyltransferase
   1990..2033    -  terminator     bacterial terminator: putative bacterial transcription terminator
   2050..3855    +  CDS            ARF18: ARFR_ARATH - Experimental evidence at protein level: Swiss-Prot protein existence level 1. Auxin response factors (ARFs) are transcriptional factors that bind specifically to the DNA sequence 5'-TGTCTC-3' found in the auxin-responsive promoter elements (AuxREs). Could act as transcriptional activator or repressor. Formation of heterodimers with Aux/IAA proteins may alter their ability to modulate early auxin response genes expression. From Arabidopsis thaliana (Mouse-ear cress).
>Addgene plasmid #197524 | pEPSW0CM0032 | addgene full sequence | sequence record 387309 | Addgene NGS Result
CCCTGCAGTCCGGCAAAAAAGGGCAAGGTGTCACCACCCTGCCCTTTTTCTTTAAAACCGAAAAGATTAC
TTCGCGTTATGCAGGCTTCCTCGCTCACTGACTCGCTGCGCTCGGTCGTTCGGCTGCGGCGAGCGGTATC
AGCTCACTCAAAGGCGGTAATACGGTTATCCACAGAATCAGGGGATAACGCAGGAAAGAACATGTGAGCA
AAAGGCCAGCAAAAGGCCAGGAACCGTAAAAAGGCCGCGTTGCTGGCGTTTTTCCACAGGCTCCGCCCCC
CTGACGAGCATCACAAAAATCGACGCTCAAGTCAGAGGTGGCGAAACCCGACAGGACTATAAAGATACCA
GGCGTTTCCCCCTGGAAGCTCCCTCGTGCGCTCTCCTGTTCCGACCCTGCCGCTTACCGGATACCTGTCC
GCCTTTCTCCCTTCGGGAAGCGTGGCGCTTTCTCATAGCTCACGCTGTAGGTATCTCAGTTCGGTGTAGG
TCGTTCGCTCCAAGCTGGGCTGTGTGCACGAACCCCCCGTTCAGCCCGACCGCTGCGCCTTATCCGGTAA
CTATCGTCTTGAGTCCAACCCGGTAAGACACGACTTATCGCCACTGGCAGCAGCCACTGGTAACAGGATT
AGCAGAGCGAGGTATGTAGGCGGTGCTACAGAGTTCTTGAAGTGGTGGCCTAACTACGGCTACACTAGAA
GAACAGTATTTGGTATCTGCGCTCTGCTGAAGCCAGTTACCTTCGGAAAAAGAGTTGGTAGCTCTTGATC
CGGCAAACAAACCACCGCTGGTAGCGGTGGTTTTTTTGTTTGCAAGCAGCAGATTACGCGCAGAAAAAAA
GGATCTCAAGAAGATCCTTTGATCTTTTCTACGGGGTCTGACGCTCAGTGGAACGAAAACTCACGTTAAG
GGATTTTGGTCATGAGATTATCAAAAAGGATCTTCACCTAGATCCTTTTAAATTAAAAATGAAGTTTTAA
ATCAATCTAAAGTATATATGAGTAAACTTGGTCTGACAGCTCGAGGCTTGGATTCTCACCAATAAAAAAC
GCCCGGCGGCAACCGAGCGTTCTGAACAAATCCAGATGGAGTTCTGAGGTCATTACTGGATCTATCAACA
GGAGTCCAAGCGAGCTCGATATCAAATTACGCCCCGCCCTGCCACTCATCGCAGTACTGTTGTAATTCAT
TAAGCATTCTGCCGACATGGAAGCCATCACAAACGGCATGATGAACCTGAATCGCCAGCGGCATCAGCAC
CTTGTCGCCTTGCGTATAATATTTGCCCATGGTGAAAACGGGGGCGAAGAAGTTGTCCATATTGGCCACG
TTTAAATCAAAACTGGTGAAACTCACCCAGGGATTGGCTGAGACGAAAAACATATTCTCAATAAACCCTT
TAGGGAAATAGGCCAGGTTTTCACCGTAACACGCCACATCTTGCGAATATATGTGTAGAAACTGCCGGAA
ATCGTCGTGGTATTCACTCCAGAGCGATGAAAACGTTTCAGTTTGCTCATGGAAAACGGTGTAACAAGGG
TGAACACTATCCCATATCACCAGCTCACCGTCTTTCATTGCCATACGAAATTCCGGATGAGCATTCATCA
GGCGGGCAAGAATGTGAATAAAGGCCGGATAAAACTTGTGCTTATTTTTCTTTACGGTCTTTAAAAAGGC
CGTAATATCCAGCTGAACGGTCTGGTTATAGGTACATTGAGCAACTGACTGAAATGCCTCAAAATGTTCT
TTACGATGCCATTGGGATATATCAACGGTGGTATATCCAGTGATTTTTTTCTCCATTTTAGCTTCCTTAG
CTCCTGAAAATCTCGATAACTCAAAAAATACGCCCGGTAGTGATCTTATTTCATTATGGTGAAAGTTGGA
ACCTCTTACGTGCCCGATCAACTCGAGTGCCACCTGACGTCTAAGAAACCATTATTATCATGACATTAAC
CTATAAAAATAGGCGTATCACGAGGCAGAATTTCAGATAAAAAAAATCCTTAGCTTTCGCTAAGGATGAT
TTCTGGAATTCGGTCTCAAATGGCGAGTGTTGAAGGTGATGATGATTTCGGAAGTTCTTCGTCAAGGTCT
TATCAAGATCAACTATACACAGAGCTATGGAAAGTTTGTGCAGGTCCATTAGTGGAAGTTCCTCGTGCTC
AAGAGAGAGTTTTCTACTTCCCTCAGGGTCACATGGAACAACTTGTGGCGTCAACTAATCAAGGAATCAA
TTCAGAAGAAATACCTGTTTTTGATCTTCCTCCAAAGATACTTTGTCGAGTTCTTGATGTCACTTTAAAG
GCGGAGCATGAAACAGATGAGGTTTACGCTCAGATCACATTACAACCAGAGGAAGATCAAAGTGAACCAA
CAAGTCTTGATCCACCTATTGTTGGACCAACTAAGCAAGAGTTTCATTCGTTTGTTAAGATTTTAACGGC
TTCAGATACAAGCACTCATGGTGGATTCTCTGTTCTTCGTAAACACGCCACTGAATGCTTGCCTTCTTTG
GATATGACACAAGCTACTCCTACTCAAGAACTTGTGACTAGAGATCTTCATGGCTTTGAATGGAGGTTTA
AGCATATATTCAGAGGACAACCACGGAGGCATTTGCTTACTACGGGTTGGAGTACATTTGTATCCTCGAA
AAGACTTGTAGCTGGAGATGCTTTTGTGTTCTTGAGGGGTGAGAATGGGGATTTACGGGTTGGAGTGAGA
CGATTAGCTCGGCATCAAAGCACAATGCCTACTTCGGTTATTTCAAGTCAGAGCATGCATTTGGGAGTTC
TTGCTACAGCTTCTCATGCTGTGCGTACAACAACAATCTTTGTTGTCTTTTACAAGCCTAGGATAAGCCA
ATTCATAGTTGGGGTGAACAAGTATATGGAAGCTATAAAGCATGGATTTTCTCTCGGTACCCGATTCAGA
ATGAGGTTTGAAGGAGAAGAGTCTCCTGAGAGAATATTTACTGGTACGATTGTGGGAAGTGGAGATCTAT
CTTCACAATGGCCAGCTTCTAAATGGAGGTCATTGCAGGTACAATGGGATGAGCCAACAACAGTTCAAAG
ACCAGATAAAGTCTCACCATGGGAGATAGAGCCTTTCTTGGCAACTTCCCCAATTTCAACTCCTGCTCAA
CAACCACAATCGAAATGCAAGCGGTCAAGACCCATCGAGCCATCAGTTAAAACACCAGCCCCACCTAGTT
TCTTGTACAGCCTCCCTCAGAGCCAAGATTCCATTAATGCATCCCTTAAACTGTTTCAAGATCCATCACT
TGAGAGAATTTCAGGTGGATACTCCTCAAACAACAGCTTCAAACCCGAGACTCCTCCTCCTCCAACGAAT
TGTAGCTATAGGTTGTTTGGATTTGATCTCACAAGCAATTCTCCTGCTCCAATCCCTCAAGACAAGCAAC
CGATGGATACTTGTGGAGCTGCCAAGTGTCAAGAACCCATCACTCCAACCTCAATGAGTGAGCAGAAGAA
GCAACAAACATCAAGAAGTCGAACTAAAGTGCAAATGCAAGGCATTGCGGTTGGTCGTGCGGTTGATTTA
ACACTGTTGAAATCTTACGATGAACTGATTGATGAGCTTGAGGAGATGTTTGAGATTCAAGGACAGCTTC
TTGCCCGAGACAAATGGATCGTTGTCTTCACTGATGATGAAGGAGATATGATGCTTGCTGGTGATGATCC
GTGGAATGAGTTTTGCAAGATGGCAAAGAAGATATTTATATATTCGAGCGATGAGGTTAAGAAAATGACA
ACGAAACTGAAGATTTCTTCGTCGTTAGAGAATGAGGAATATGGTAATGAATCATTCGAAAATCGTAGTA
GGGGGTGAGCTTTGAGA
